>Addgene plasmid #108998 | pDM1513 | depositor full sequence | sequence record 205378 | Full Sequence
ACTAGCGCCGGCATTACATGTCCATTTATTAGAAGGATTCAATCAAAAATTAACACCAGGTATATTACCA
GATGGCATTAATAATTTATATTCTTTAATATTGGAAAAAGAAAAAAATAAATAAACAATCAATCAGAAAA
GATAATTGAAAAAAAAAAAAAAGAAAATGTTTAATAAGAATTAATTTGGAAGTAAAATAATTTTTGGATG
AGTAAATATTAATAAACTCACAATTAAAATTTAGAATCCAAAAAAATGAAAAAAAAAAAAATTTTTAAAA
CAGAATGGTTGCATTCATTTTTTTTTTTTTTTTTTTATATCTTTTGGGTATTTTTGGGTGTTCTATTTAT
CTGGATAAAAAATAAAATGGAATATAGTTTTATATATATATTTTTTTCGTATCAAGCTTGAATGTTTTTA
TCAATAATATGATTGTTGGTTGCTTTATTTTATTTGAAAAAAAAATTAATTTTTAAAATATCTTTTTTTT
CATTTTATTTGAAAAAAAAAAAAAAAAAAAATGGTTTTGAAAATTTTTAAAAAAATGGTTGGGTCACCCA
CAATTCTTATAAAAAAAAGCCATTTGGATAGTTTTTTTTTTTTTTTTTTTTATTTTTTTTATTTTTTTTT
TTTTGAGATTTGGTATAAATACAAAAAAAAAATTGTTTTTAAATCATTATTAATAAAAACTTAAAATAAA
TTATATATAAAAAAAGATCCAAAAAATGTCAAAAGGTGAAGAATTATTTACAGGTGTTGTTCCAATTTTA
GTTGAATTAGATGGTGATGTTAATGGTCATAAATTTTCAGTTTCAGGTGAAGGTGAAGGTGATGCAACAT
ATGGTAAATTAACATTAAAATTTATTTGTACAACAGGTAAATTACCAGTTCCATGGCCAACATTAGTTAC
AACATTTACATATGGTGTTCAATGTTTTTCAAGATATCCAGATCATATGAAACAACATGATTTTTTTAAA
TCAGCAATGCCAGAAGGTTATGTTCAAGAAAGAACAATTTTTTTTAAAGATGATGGTAATTATAAAACAA
GAGCAGAAGTTAAATTTGAAGGTGATACATTAGTTAATAGAATTGAATTAAAAGGTATTGATTTTAAAGA
AGATGGTAATATTTTAGGTCATAAATTAGAATATAATTATAATTCACATAATGTTTATATTATGGCAGAT
AAACAAAAAAATGGTATTAAAGTTAATTTTAAAATTAGACATAATATTGAAGATGGTTCAGTTCAATTAG
CAGATCATTATCAACAAAATACACCAATTGGTGATGGTCCAGTTTTATTACCAGATAATCATTATTTATC
AACACAATCAGCATTATCAAAAGATCCAAATGAAAAAAGAGATCATATGGTTTTATTAGAATTTGTTACA
GCAGCAGGTATTACACATGGTATGGATGAATTATATAAAGGTGGTTCAGGAGGTAGTAGATCTTCAACTA
GTATAAAATAAATAAATTGTGGATCTGATATCATAACTTCGTATAATGTATGCTATACGAAGTTATACTA
CTCTCGAGATTTTATTTAATATACTAAATAATAAAAAAGTTAAAAAATGATCATTGGATAAATTTTTTAT
AATTATAAATAAAGATAATAATTTTTTTTTTAACAAAACTAAAAATAAAAATAATAAAATAATTGTTAAA
ATAGGTTTTTTTTTTTTTTTTTTTTTTTTAATAAATGGTATTTATTAATTTATTTGTTGTGTGTGTTTTT
TTTTTTATAATATTTTTTTTTTTAGCATTGAATTAAGAAGAAATCAAATTGATGCGGCCGCTTAGTTAGC
CTCCCCCATCTCCCGATCCGGACGAGTGCTGGGGCGTCGGTTTCCACTATCGGCGAGTACTTCTACACAG
CCATCGGTCCAGACGGCCGCGCTTCTGCGGGCGATTTGTGTACGCCCGACAGTCCCGGCTCCGGATCGGA
CGATTGCGTCGCATCGACCCTGCGCCCAAGCTGCATCATCGAAATTGCCGTCAACCAAGCTCTGATAGAG
TTGGTCAAGACCAATGCGGAGCATATACGCCCGGAGCCGCGGCGATCCTGCAAGCTCCGGATGCCTCCGC
TCGAAGTAGCGCGTCTGCTGCTCCATACAAGCCAACCACGGCCTCCAGAAGAAGATGTTGGCGACCTCGT
ATTGGGAATCCCCGAACATCGCCTCGCTCCAGTCAATGACCGCTGTTATGCGGCCATTGTCCGTCAGGAC
ATTGTTGGAGCCGAAATCCGCGTGCACGAGGTGCCGGACTTCGGGGCAGTCCTCGGCCCAAAGCATCAGC
TCATCGAGAGCCTGCGCGACGGACGCACTGACGGTGTCGTCCATCACAGTTTGCCAGTGATACACATGGG
GATCAGCAATCGCGCATATGAAATCACGCCATGTAGTGTATTGACCGATTCCTTGCGGTCCGAATGGGCC
GAACCCGCTCGTCTGGCTAAGATCGGCCGCAGCGATCGCATCCATGGCCTCCGCGACCGGCTGCAGAACA
GCGGGCAGTTCGGTTTCAGGCAGGTCTTGCAACGTGACACCCTGTGCACGGCGGGAGATGCAATAGGTCA
GGCTCTCGCTGAACTCCCCAATGTCAAGCACTTCCGGAATCGGGAGCGCGGCCGATGCAAAGTGCCGATA
AACATAACGATCTTTGTAGAAACCATCGGCGCAGCTATTTACCCGCAGGACATATCCACGCCCTCCTACA
TCGAAGCTGAAAGCACGAGATTCTTCGCCCTCCGAGAGCTGCATCAGGTCGGAGACGCTGTCGAACTTTT
CGATCAGAAACTTCTCGACAGACGTCGCGGTGAGTTCAGGCTTTTTCATTAGGTCTTGTTGAGAAATGTT
AAATTGATCCATTTTTTGCTAGCTGTGAAATTAGTTTAAAATACAAATAAAGAGTTATAATAATATACAG
TTGAATAAAAAAAAAAAAAATGAATTGGAAAATTTATTTTTATATGAAGAAAAAAAAATTTTGAAAAAAA
AAAAAAAAATTAAAAAAAAAAAAAAAAAAAAAAAAAATTAAAAATAATTCAACTGTGGGTGACCCAAATT
TTATTTAAAAAAAAAAAAAAAATGGATCACTTTTGGGTGGTTGGAAAAAAAAAAAAAAAAAAATTGAAAA
TATAATGTTAGTCATATGATTAATCATTAATTAATTCTTTTTTTTTTTTTTTTTATTTTTTATTTTTTTT
TTTTCAATATTCCAATTATGACACACACTAACATCACAAAATACAAAATTTTGGGATCCACTACTATAAC
TTCGTATAATGTATGCTATACGAAGTTATTTAATTAATTAAGATATCAAGCTTGTCCACAGAAAATGTTT
CTAAACAAAAAAAAAAAACCGAGTGATGAAAGCGCTTCTCACAAAATTATTTATGTAAAATATTTAATAA
AATACATTATTTAAATCTTTTTTATTTTTTTTAGTTGTTGATCTTTATCCGACTTTAAAAATAAAAAAAT
TGTAAAAAAAAAAAAAGTTTATTTGTTTAATTTTATTGTTGTTTTTAATTTTTTACAACCATTAATTTAT
AAAACCAACACCTAACTATAATGAAATACAATTTGTATCTTGGAAAAAAAAAAATTAATAATATAAATAA
AATGTAAACAAGTATCCGGTGGAAGGAACTAACAGTTGCCTTATCCAGTTCAAAAAAAAAAAAAAAAAAA
GAAATTAAATTACCATTTTATATTTAACTAAAATAAATTAAAAGGTTTATTTTAATAATAGATTTATTAT
TTTTTAAAAATCAATAATTAATGTTGGATAAGATGAACGAATAAAAGATAGAGTTTCAGGTCTTTTAAAT
GATGAGGATTTATGAATTCTTAAAAGTTTTGGGCAAGAGAAAATGATTTTAACGATTGAACCATCACTAA
TTGCAAAATCTCTTGAACTAAGAGTTTTTAAGTTTGAAGCAAGTGGAGAATTACAAAGAGCAATCATAGA
GTTATCAGTTAAATCATAACAACAAGATAAAGATAAAGAACTAATATGATGTAAATTTTCAATCATACCT
CTAAAAGAAACATCATTCATACTTTTTGGATAAATTAAATCTAATGAATCTAAATTTGGAAATAGTAAAC
CAATATTTGGCCGGCAGAGGCGGTTTGCGTATTGGGCGCTCTTCCGCTTCCTCGCTCACTGACTCGCTGC
GCTCGGTCGTTCGGCTGCGGCGAGCGGTATCAGCTCACTCAAAGGCGGTAATACGGTTATCCACAGAATC
AGGGGATAACGCAGGAAAGAACATGTGAGCAAAAGGCCAGCAAAAGGCCAGGAACCGTAAAAAGGCCGCG
TTGCTGGCGTTTTTCCATAGGCTCCGCCCCCCTGACGAGCATCACAAAAATCGACGCTCAAGTCAGAGGT
GGCGAAACCCGACAGGACTATAAAGATACCAGGCGTTTCCCCCTGGAAGCTCCCTCGTGCGCTCTCCTGT
TCCGACCCTGCCGCTTACCGGATACCTGTCCGCCTTTCTCCCTTCGGGAAGCGTGGCGCTTTCTCATAGC
TCACGCTGTAGGTATCTCAGTTCGGTGTAGGTCGTTCGCTCCAAGCTGGGCTGTGTGCACGAACCCCCCG
TTCAGCCCGACCGCTGCGCCTTATCCGGTAACTATCGTCTTGAGTCCAACCCGGTAAGACACGACTTATC
GCCACTGGCAGCAGCCACTGGTAACAGGATTAGCAGAGCGAGGTATGTAGGCGGTGCTACAGAGTTCTTG
AAGTGGTGGCCTAACTACGGCTACACTAGAAGGACAGTATTTGGTATCTGCGCTCTGCTGAAGCCAGTTA
CCTTCGGAAAAAGAGTTGGTAGCTCTTGATCCGGCAAACAAACCACCGCTGGTAGCGGTGGTTTTTTTGT
TTGCAAGCAGCAGATTACGCGCAGAAAAAAAGGATCTCAAGAAGATCCTTTGATCTTTTCTACGGGGTCT
GACGCTCAGTGGAACGAAAACTCACGTTAAGGGATTTTGGTCATGAGATTATCAAAAAGGATCTTCACCT
AGATCCTTTTAAATTAAAAATGAAGTTTTAAATCAATCTAAAGTATATATGAGTAAACTTGGTCTGACAG
TTACCAATGCTTAATCAGTGAGGCACCTATCTCAGCGATCTGTCTATTTCGTTCATCCATAGTTGCCTGA
CTCCCCGTCGTGTAGATAACTACGATACGGGAGGGCTTACCATCTGGCCCCAGTGCTGCAATGATACCGC
GAGACCCACGCTCACCGGCTCCAGATTTATCAGCAATAAACCAGCCAGCCGGAAGGGCCGAGCGCAGAAG
TGGTCCTGCAACTTTATCCGCCTCCATCCAGTCTATTAATTGTTGCCGGGAAGCTAGAGTAAGTAGTTCG
CCAGTTAATAGTTTGCGCAACGTTGTTGCCATTGCTACAGGCATCGTGGTGTCACGCTCGTCGTTTGGTA
TGGCTTCATTCAGCTCCGGTTCCCAACGATCAAGGCGAGTTACATGATCCCCCATGTTGTGCAAAAAAGC
GGTTAGCTCCTTCGGTCCTCCGATCGTTGTCAGAAGTAAGTTGGCCGCAGTGTTATCACTCATGGTTATG
GCAGCACTGCATAATTCTCTTACTGTCATGCCATCCGTAAGATGCTTTTCTGTGACTGGTGAGTACTCAA
CCAAGTCATTCTGAGAATAGTGTATGCGGCGACCGAGTTGCTCTTGCCCGGCGTCAATACGGGATAATAC
CGCGCCACATAGCAGAACTTTAAAAGTGCTCATCATTGGAAAACGTTCTTCGGGGCGAAAACTCTCAAGG
ATCTTACCGCTGTTGAGATCCAGTTCGATGTAACCCACTCGTGCACCCAACTGATCTTCAGCATCTTTTA
CTTTCACCAGCGTTTCTGGGTGAGCAAAAACAGGAAGGCAAAATGCCGCAAAAAAGGGAATAAGGGCGAC
ACGGAAATGTTGAATACTCATACTCTTCCTTTTTCAATATTATTGAAGCATTTATCAGGGTTATTGTCTC
ATGAGCGGATACATATTTGAATGTATTTAGAAAAATAAACAAATAGGGGTTCCGCGCACATTTCCCCGAA
AAGTGCCACCTGACGCGCCCTGTAGCGGGATCA
Features (pLannotate 1.2.2; 11 found; start..end, strand, type, name):
    147..163     +  promoter       ARG4 promoter (fragment): S. cerevisiae ARG4
    474..494     +  polyA_signal   poly(A) signal (fragment): synthetic polyadenylation signal
    726..1439    +  CDS            GFP (S65T): GFP (S65T) is a basic (constitutively fluorescent) green fluorescent protein published in 1995, derived from Aequorea victoria.
   1503..1536    -  protein_bind   loxP: Cre-mediated recombination occurs in the 8-bp core sequence (GCATACAT). Cre recombinase
   1814..2849    -  CDS            HygR (fragment): hygromycin B phosphotransferase confers resistance to hygromycin
   2947..2967    -  promoter       URA3 promoter (fragment): S. cerevisiae URA3
   3199..3217    -  misc_feature   CEN4 (fragment): S. cerevisiae CEN4 centromere
   3286..3319    -  protein_bind   loxP: Cre-mediated recombination occurs in the 8-bp core sequence (GCATACAT). Cre recombinase
   4352..4940    -  rep_origin     ori: high-copy-number ColE1/pMB1/pBR322/pUC origin of replication
   5111..5971    -  CDS            AmpR: β-lactamase; bla; confers resistance to ampicillin, carbenicillin, and related antibiotics
   5972..6076    -  promoter       AmpR promoter: bla
