>Addgene plasmid #108998 | pDM1513 | addgene full sequence | sequence record 216008 | Addgene Partial NGS Result
ACTAGCGCCGGCATTACATGTCCATTTATTAGAAGGATTCAATCAAAAATTAACACCAGGTATATTACCA
GATGGCATTAATAATTTATATTCTTTAATATTGGAAAAAGAAAAAAATAAATAAACAATCAATCAGAAAA
GATAATTGAAAAAAAAAAAAAAGAAAATGTTTAATAAGAATTAATTTGGAAGTAAAATAATTTTTGGATG
AGTAAATATTAATAAACTCACAATTAAAATTTAGAATCCAAAAAAATGAAAAAAAAAAAAATTTTTAAAA
CAGAATGGTTGCATTCATTTTTTTTTTTTTTTTTATATCTTTTGGGTATTTTTGGGTGTTCTATTTATCT
GGATAAAAAATAAAATGGAATATAGTTTTATATATATATTTTTTTCGTATCAAGCTTGAATGTTTTTATC
AATAATATGATTGTTGGTTGCTTTATTTTATTTGAAAAAAAAATTAATTTTTAAAATATCTTTTTTTTCA
TTTTATTTGAAAAAAAAAAAAAAAAAAAATGGTTTTGAAAATTTTTAAAAAAATGGTTGGGTCACCCACA
ATTYTTATAAAAAAAAGCCATTTGGATAGTTTTTTTTTTTTTTTTTTTTATTTTTTTTATTTTTTTTTTT
TTGAGATTTGGTATAAATACAAAAAAAAAATTGTTTTTAAATCATTATTAATAAAAACTTAAAATAAATT
ATATATAAAAAAAGATCCAAAAAATGTCAAAAGGTGAAGAATTATTTACAGGTGTTGTTCCAATTTTAGT
TGAATTAGATGGTGATGTTAATGGTCATAAATTTTCAGTTTCAGGTGAAGGTGAAGGTGATGCAACATAT
GGTAAATTAACATTAAAATTTATTTGTACAACAGGTAAATTACCAGTTCCATGGCCAACATTAGTTACAA
CATTTACATATGGTGTTCAATGTTTTTCAAGATATCCAGATCATATGAAACAACATGATTTTTTTAAATC
AGCAATGCCAGAAGGTTATGTTCAAGAAAGAACAATTTTTTTTAAAGATGATGGTAATTATAAAACAAGA
GCAGAAGTTAAATTTGAAGGTGATACATTAGTTAATAGAATTGAATTAAAAGGTATTGATTTTAAAGAAG
ATGGTAATATTTTAGGTCATAAATTAGAATATAATTATAATTCACATAATGTTTATATTATGGCAGATAA
ACAAAAAAATGGTATTAAAGTTAATTTTAAAATTAGACATAATATTGAAGATGGTTCAGTTCAATTAGCA
GATCATTATCAACAAAATACACCAATTGGTGATGGTCCAGTTTTATTACCAGATAATCATTATTTATCAA
CACAATCAGCATTATCAAAAGATCCAAATGAAAAAAGAGATCATATGGTTTTATTAGAATTTGTTACAGC
AGCAGGTATTACACATGGTATGGATGAATTATATAAAGGTGGTTCAGGAGGTAGTAGATCTTCAACTAGT
ATAAAATAAATAAATTGTGGATCTGATATCATAACTTCGTATAATGTATGCTATACGAAGTTATACTACT
CTCGAGATTTTATTTAATATACTAAATAATAAAAAAGTTAAAAAATGATCATTGGATAAATTTTTTATAA
TTATAAATAAAGATAATAATTTTTTTTTTAACAAAACTAAAAATAAAAATAATAAAATAATTGTTAAAAT
AGGTTTTTTTTTTTTTTTTTTTTTTTAATAAATGGTATTTATTAATTTATTTGTTGTGTGTGTTTTTTTT
TTATAATATTTTTTTTTTTAGCATTGAATTAAGAAGAAATCAAATTGATGCGGCCGCTTAGTTAGCCTCC
CCCATCTCCCGATCCGGACGAGTGCTGGGGCGTCGGTTTCCACTATCGGCGAGTACTTCTACACAGCCAT
CGGTCCAGACGGCCGCGCTTCTGCGGGCGATTTGTGTACGCCCGACAGTCCCGGCTCCGGATCGGACGAT
TGCGTCGCATCGACCCTGCGCCCAAGCTGCATCATCGAAATTGCCGTCAACCAAGCTCTGATAGAGTTGG
TCAAGACCAATGCGGAGCATATACGCCCGGAGCCGCGGCGATCCTGCAAGCTCCGGATGCCTCCGCTCGA
AGTAGCGCGTCTGCTGCTCCATACAAGCCAACCACGGCCTCCAGAAGAAGATGTTGGCGACCTCGTATTG
GGAATCCCCGAACATCGCCTCGCTCCAGTCAATGACCGCTGTTATGCGGCCATTGTCCGTCAGGACATTG
TTGGAGCCGAAATCCGCGTGCACGAGGTGCCGGACTTCGGGGCAGTCCTCGGCCCAAAGCATCAGCTCAT
CGAGAGCCTGCGCGACGGACGCACTGACGGTGTCGTCCATCACAGTTTGCCAGTGATACACATGGGGATC
AGCAATCGCGCATATGAAATCACGCCATGTAGTGTATTGACCGATTCCTTGCGGTCCGAATGGGCCGAAC
CCGCTCGTCTGGCTAAGATCGGCCGCAGCGATCGCATCCATGGCCTCCGCGACCGGCTGCAGAACAGCGG
GCAGTTCGGTTTCAGGCAGGTCTTGCAACGTGACACCCTGTGCACGGCGGGAGATGCAATAGGTCAGGCT
CTCGCTGAACTCCCCAATGTCAAGCACTTCCGGAATCGGGAGCGCGGCCGATGCAAAGTGCCGATAAACA
TAACGATCTTTGTAGAAACCATCGGCGCAGCTATTTACCCGCAGGACATATCCACGCCCTCCTACATCGA
AGCTGAAAGCACGAGATTCTTCGCCCTCCGAGAGCTGCATCAGGTCGGAGACGCTGTCGAACTTTTCGAT
CAGAAACTTCTCGACAGACGTCGCGGTGAGTTCAGGCTTTTTCATTAGGTCTTGTTGAGAAATGTTAAAT
TGATCCATTTTTTGCTAGCTGTGAAATTAGTTTAAAATACAAATAAAGAGTTATAATAATATACAGTTGA
ATAAAAAAAAAAAAAATRAATTGGAAAATTTATTTTTATATRAAAAAAAAAAAATTTTRAAAAAAAAAAA
AAAAAWWAAAAAAAAAAAAAAAAAAAAAAAAAAAWAAAAAAAATTMAAMTGTGGGTGACCCAAATTTTAT
TTAAAAAAAAAAAAAAAATGGATCACTTTTGGGTGGTTGGAAAAAAAAAAAAAAAAAAATTGAAAATATA
ATGTTAGTCATATGATTAATCATTAATTAATTCTTTTTTTTTTTTTTTTTATTTTTTATTTTTTTTTTTC
AATATTCCAATTATGACACACACTAACATCACAAAATACAAAATTTTGGGATCCACTACTATAACTTCGT
ATAATGTATGCTATACGAAGTTATTTAATTAATTAAGATATCAAGCTTGTCCACAGAAAATGTTTCTAAA
CAAAAAAAAAAAACCGAGTGATGAAAGCGCTTCTCACAAAATTATTTATGTAAAATATTTAATAAAATAC
ATTATTTAAATCTTTTTTATTTTTTTTAGTTGTTGATCTTTATCCGACTTTAAAAATAAAAAAATTGTAA
AAAAAAAAAAAGTTTATTTGTTTAATTTTATTGTTGTTTTTAATTTTTTACAACCATTAATTTATAAAAC
CAACACCTAACTATAATGAAATACAATTTGTATCTTGGAAAAAAAAAAATTAATAATATAAATAAAATGT
AAACAAGTATCCGGTGGAAGGAACTAACAGTTGCCTTATCCAGTTCAAAAAAAAAAAAAAAAAAAGAAAT
TAAATTACCATTTTATATTTAACTAAAATAAATTAAAAGGTTTATTTTAATAATAGATTTATTATTTTTT
AAAAATCAATAATTAATGTTGGATAAGATGAACGAATAAAAGATAGAGTTTCAGGTCTTTTAAATGATGA
GGATTTATGAATTCTTAAAAGTTTTGGGCAAGAGAAAATGATTTTAACGATTGAACCATCACTAATTGCA
AAATCTCTTGAACTAAGAGTTTTTAAGTTTGAAGCAAGTGGAGAATTACAAAGAGCAATCATAGAGTTAT
CAGTTAAATCATAACAACAAGATAAAGATAAAGAACTAATATGATGTAAATTTTCAATCATACCTCTAAA
AGAAACATCATTCATACTTTTTGGATAAATTAAATCTAATGAATCTAAATTTGGAAATAGTAAACCAATA
TTTGGCCGGCAGAGGCGGTTTGCGTATTGGGCGCTCTTCCGCTTCCTCGCTCACTGACTCGCTGCGCTCG
GTCGTTCGGCTGCGGCGAGCGGTATCAGCTCACTCAAAGGCGGTAATACGGTTATCCACAGAATCAGGGG
ATAACGCAGGAAAGAACATGTGAGCAAAAGGCCAGCAAAAGGCCAGGAACCGTAAAAAGGCCGCGTTGCT
GGCGTTTTTCCATAGGCTCCGCCCCCCTGACGAGCATCACAAAAATCGACGCTCAAGTCAGAGGTGGCGA
AACCCGACAGGACTATAAAGATACCAGGCGTTTCCCCCTGGAAGCTCCCTCGTGCGCTCTCCTGTTCCGA
CCCTGCCGCTTACCGGATACCTGTCCGCCTTTCTCCCTTCGGGAAGCGTGGCGCTTTCTCATAGCTCACG
CTGTAGGTATCTCAGTTCGGTGTAGGTCGTTCGCTCCAAGCTGGGCTGTGTGCACGAACCCCCCGTTCAG
CCCGACCGCTGCGCCTTATCCGGTAACTATCGTCTTGAGTCCAACCCGGTAAGACACGACTTATCGCCAC
TGGCAGCAGCCACTGGTAACAGGATTAGCAGAGCGAGGTATGTAGGCGGTGCTACAGAGTTCTTGAAGTG
GTGGCCTAACTACGGCTACACTAGAAGAACAGTATTTGGTATCTGCGCTCTGCTGAAGCCAGTTACCTTC
GGAAAAAGAGTTGGTAGCTCTTGATCCGGCAAACAAACCACCGCTGGTAGCGGTGGTTTTTTTGTTTGCA
AGCAGCAGATTACGCGCAGAAAAAAAGGATCTCAAGAAGATCCTTTGATCTTTTCTACGGGGTCTGACGC
TCAGTGGAACGAAAACTCACGTTAAGGGATTTTGGTCATGAGATTATCAAAAAGGATCTTCACCTAGATC
CTTTTAAATTAAAAATGAAGTTTTAAATCAATCTAAAGTATATATGAGTAAACTTGGTCTGACAGTTACC
AATGCTTAATCAGTGAGGCACCTATCTCAGCGATCTGTCTATTTCGTTCATCCATAGTTGCCTGACTCCC
CGTCGTGTAGATAACTACGATACGGGAGGGCTTACCATCTGGCCCCAGTGCTGCAATGATACCGCGAGAC
CCACGCTCACCGGCTCCAGATTTATCAGCAATAAACCAGCCAGCCGGAAGGGCCGAGCGCAGAAGTGGTC
CTGCAACTTTATCCGCCTCCATCCAGTCTATTAATTGTTGCCGGGAAGCTAGAGTAAGTAGTTCGCCAGT
TAATAGTTTGCGCAACGTTGTTGCCATTGCTACAGGCATCGTGGTGTCACGCTCGTCGTTTGGTATGGCT
TCATTCAGCTCCGGTTCCCAACGATCAAGGCGAGTTACATGATCCCCCATGTTGTGCAAAAAAGCGGTTA
GCTCCTTCGGTCCTCCGATCGTTGTCAGAAGTAAGTTGGCCGCAGTGTTATCACTCATGGTTATGGCAGC
ACTGCATAATTCTCTTACTGTCATGCCATCCGTAAGATGCTTTTCTGTGACTGGTGAGTACTCAACCAAG
TCATTCTGAGAATAGTGTATGCGGCGACCGAGTTGCTCTTGCCCGGCGTCAATACGGGATAATACCGCGC
CACATAGCAGAACTTTAAAAGTGCTCATCATTGGAAAACGTTCTTCGGGGCGAAAACTCTCAAGGATCTT
ACCGCTGTTGAGATCCAGTTCGATGTAACCCACTCGTGCACCCAACTGATCTTCAGCATCTTTTACTTTC
ACCAGCGTTTCTGGGTGAGCAAAAACAGGAAGGCAAAATGCCGCAAAAAAGGGAATAAGGGCGACACGGA
AATGTTGAATACTCATACTCTTCCTTTTTCAATATTATTGAAGCATTTATCAGGGTTATTGTCTCATGAG
CGGATACATATTTGAATGTATTTAGAAAAATAAACAAATAGGGGTTCCGCGCACATTTCCCCGAAAAGTG
CCACCTGACGCGCCCTGTAGCGGGATCA
Features (pLannotate 1.2.2; 10 found; start..end, strand, type, name):
    147..163     +  promoter       ARG4 promoter (fragment): S. cerevisiae ARG4
    472..492     +  polyA_signal   poly(A) signal (fragment): synthetic polyadenylation signal
    724..1437    +  CDS            GFP (S65T): GFP (S65T) is a basic (constitutively fluorescent) green fluorescent protein published in 1995, derived from Aequorea victoria.
   1501..1534    -  protein_bind   loxP: Cre-mediated recombination occurs in the 8-bp core sequence (GCATACAT). Cre recombinase
   1810..2845    -  CDS            HygR (fragment): hygromycin B phosphotransferase confers resistance to hygromycin
   3195..3213    -  misc_feature   CEN4 (fragment): S. cerevisiae CEN4 centromere
   3281..3314    -  protein_bind   loxP: Cre-mediated recombination occurs in the 8-bp core sequence (GCATACAT). Cre recombinase
   4347..4935    -  rep_origin     ori: high-copy-number ColE1/pMB1/pBR322/pUC origin of replication
   5106..5966    -  CDS            AmpR: β-lactamase; bla; confers resistance to ampicillin, carbenicillin, and related antibiotics
   5967..6071    -  promoter       AmpR promoter: bla
