[The description below was written by a language model from this plasmid's Addgene catalogue record and pLannotate feature annotations shown in this document.]
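Description:
pDM1513 is an empty-backbone knock-in vector for Dictyostelium discoideum, derived from pDM1501 and designed to integrate an expression cassette at the act5 locus, which is used as a "safe haven" site. It carries no insert. A gene of interest is meant to be cloned downstream of the backbone-encoded GFP so that the product is expressed as an N-terminal GFP fusion. In bacteria the plasmid is maintained through a ColE1/pUC-type origin and an ampicillin resistance gene (bla) with its own promoter. The catalogue lists it as low copy despite the nominally high-copy origin annotation.

The annotated payload consists of a GFP (S65T) open reading frame followed by a hygromycin B phosphotransferase gene on the opposite strand. This gene provides hygromycin selection in the Dictyostelium host. The resistance cassette is flanked by two loxP sites in the same orientation, so Cre recombinase can excise the marker after integration, allowing it to be reused in further rounds of engineering. The act5 homology regions that would direct integration, and the promoters and terminators driving GFP and the hygromycin marker, are not annotated in either feature table, so the record does not state them explicitly. The very short hits to yeast ARG4 and URA3 promoters, CEN4 and a synthetic poly(A) signal are only about 20 nt long. They are most likely spurious matches to AT-rich Dictyostelium sequence rather than functional yeast elements.

Two sequence records exist, the depositor's full sequence and a partial NGS assembly, and they differ by a few bases. The depositor notes that repetitive elements complicate assembly and recommends the depositor sequence as the reference.
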