Addgene plasmid #108998: pDM1513
Purpose: (Empty Backbone) safe haven knock-in plasmid for the act5 locus, N-terminal GFP tagging
Depositing lab: Rob Kay. Depositing organization: MRC Laboratory of Molecular Biology. Publication: Rapid and efficient genetic engineering of both wild type and axenic strains of Dictyostelium discoideum. Paschke P, Knecht DA, Silale A, Traynor D, Williams TD, Thomason PA, Insall RH, Chubb JR, Kay RR, Veltman DM. PLoS One. 2018 May 30;13(5):e0196809. doi: 10.1371/journal.pone.0196809. eCollection 2018. PubMed 29847546.
Backbone
  Vector backbone: pDM1501
  Backbone size (bp): 6159
  Vector type: safe haven knock-in plasmid for the act5 locus, N-terminal GFP tagging
  Selectable markers: Hygromycin
  Tag / fusion protein: GFP (N terminal on backbone)
Growth in bacteria
  Bacterial resistance: Ampicillin, 100 μg/mL
  Growth temperature: 30°C
  Growth strain: NEB Stable
  Copy number: Low Copy
Gene/Insert
  Gene/Insert name: None
  Tag / fusion protein: GFP (N terminal on backbone)
Terms and licenses: Academic/Nonprofit Terms; Industry Terms: Not Available to Industry
Depositor comments: Due to difficulties in assembling repetitive elements within the plasmid, Addgene NGS may have some ambiguous bases and show minor differences compared to the depositor sequence. Please use the assembled depositor sequence if necessary.
How to cite: pDM1513 was a gift from Rob Kay (Addgene plasmid # 108998 ; http://n2t.net/addgene:108998 ; RRID:Addgene_108998)
